>Addgene plasmid #182522 | C-SWAT IAA17-6FLAG | addgene full sequence | sequence record 358183 | Addgene NGS Result
TCGCGCGTTTCGGTGATGACGGTGAAAACCTCTGACACATGCAGCTCCCGGAGACGGTCACAGCTTGTCT
GTAAGCGGATGCCGGGAGCAGACAAGCCCGTCAGGGCGCGTCAGCGGGTGTTGGCGGGTGTCGGGGCTGG
CTTAACTATGCGGCATCAGAGCAGATTGTACTGAGAGTGCACCACGCTTTTCAATTCAATTCATCACCAT
CCTCATGAAAACTGTGTAACATAATAACCGAAGTGTCGAAAAGGTGGCACCTTGTCCAATTGAACACGCT
CGATGAAAAAAATAAGATATATATAAGGTTAAGTAAAGCGTCTGTTAGAAAGGAAGTTTTTCCTTTTTCT
TGCTCTCTTGTCTTTTCATCTACTATTTCCTTCGTGTAATACAGGGTCGTCAGATACATAGATACAATTC
TATTACCCCCATCCATACAATGCCATCTCATTTCGATACTGTTCAACTACACGCCGGCCAAGAGAACCCT
GGTGACAATGCTCACAGATCCAGAGCTGTACCAATTTACGCCACCACTTCTTATGTTTTCGAAAACTCTA
AGCATGGTTCGCAATTGTTTGGTCTAGAAGTTCCAGGTTACGTCTATTCCCGTTTCCAAAACCCAACCAG
TAATGTTTTGGAAGAAAGAATTGCTGCCTTAGAAGGTGGTGCTGCTGCTTTGGCTGTTTCCTCCGGTCAA
GCCGCTCAAACCCTTGCCATCCAAGGTTTGGCACACACTGGTGACAACATCGTTTCCACTTCTTACTTAT
ACGGTGGTACTTATAACCAGTTCAAAATCTCGTTCAAAAGATTTGGTATCGAGGCTAGATTTGTTGAAGG
TGACAATCCAGAAGAATTCGAAAAGGTCTTTGATGAAAGAACCAAGGCTGTTTATTTGGAAACCATTGGT
AATCCAAAGTACAATGTTCCGGATTTTGAAAAAATTGTTGCAATTGCTCACAAACACGGTATTCCAGTTG
TCGTTGACAACACATTTGGTGCCGGTGGTTACTTCTGTCAGCCAATTAAATACGGTGCTGATATTGTAAC
ACATTCTGCTACCAAATGGATTGGTGGTCATGGTACTACTATCGGTGGTATTATTGTTGACTCTGGTAAG
TTCCCATGGAAGGACTACCCAGAAAAGTTCCCTCAATTCTCTCAACCTGCCGAAGGATATCACGGTACTA
TCTACAATGAAGCCTACGGTAACTTGGCATACATCGTTCATGTTAGAACTGAACTATTAAGAGATTTGGG
TCCATTGATGAACCCATTTGCCTCTTTCTTGCTACTACAAGGTGTTGAAACATTATCTTTGAGAGCTGAA
AGACACGGTGAAAATGCATTGAAGTTAGCCAAATGGTTAGAACAATCCCCATACGTATCTTGGGTTTCAT
ACCCTGGTTTAGCATCTCATTCTCATCATGAAAATGCTAAGAAGTATCTATCTAACGGTTTCGGTGGTGT
CTTATCTTTCGGTGTAAAAGACTTACCAAATGCCGACAAGGAAACTGACCCATTCGAACTTTCTGGTGCT
CAAGTTGTTGACAATTTAAAGCTTGCCTCTAACTTGGCCAATGTTGGTGATGCCAAGACCTTAGTCATTG
CTCCATACTTCACTACCCACAAACAATTAAATGACAAAGAAAAGTTGGCATCTGGTGTTACCAAGGACTT
AATTCGTGTCTCTGTTGGTATCGAATTTATTGATGACATTATTGCAGACTTCCAGCAATCTTTTGAAACT
GTTTTCGCTGGCCAAAAACCATGAGTGTGCGTGATGAGTTGTAAAATTATGTATAAACCTACTTTCTCTC
ACAAGTACTGCGGTGTGAAATACCGCACAGATGCGTAAGGAGAAAATACCGCATCAGGAAATTGTAAGCG
TTAATATTTTGTTAAAATTCGCGTTAAATTTTTGTTAAATCAGCTCATTTTTTAACCAATAGGCCGAAAT
CGGCAAAATCCCTTATAAATCAAAAGAATAGACCGAGATAGGGT
[37 nt withheld, positions 2005-2041]
AAAGAACGTGGACTCCAACGTCAAAGG
[49 nt withheld, positions 2069-2117]
T
[91 nt withheld, positions 2119-2209]
G
[124 nt withheld, positions 2211-2334]
CCATTCGCCATTCAGGCTGCGCAACTGTTGGGAAGGGCGATCGGTGCGGGCCTCTTCGCTATTACGCCAG
CTGGCGAAAGGGGGATGTGCTGCAAGGCGATTAAGTTGGGTAACGCCAGGGTTTTCCCAGTCACGACGTT
GTAAAACGACGGCCAGTGAGCGCGCGTAATACGACTCACTATAGGGCGAATTGGGTACCGGGCCCCCCCT
CGAGGTCGACGGTATCGATAAGCTTGATATCGAATTCCTGCAGCTATATTACCCTGTTATCCCTACGTAC
GCTGCAGGTCGACGGTGGCGGTTCTGGCGGTGGCGGATCCGGCTCTGTTGAGTTAAACCTGCGTGAGACC
GAGCTATGTCTTGGTCTACCCGGTGGTGACACTGTAGCACCAGTGACAGGCAACAAAAGGGGCTTCAGCG
AGACTGTAGATCTGAAGCTAAACTTAAACAACGAACCAGCTAATAAGGAAGGTAGTACAACACATGATGT
GGTTACGTTTGACAGCAAGGAGAAGAGTGCCTGTCCCAAAGATCCGGCAAAGCCCCCGGCGAAGGCCCAG
GTTGTAGGTTGGCCTCCGGTAAGGTCCTATCGTAAAAACGTAATGGTTAGTTGTCAGAAGTCCAGCGGAG
GACCTGAAGCAGCGGCGTTCGTCAAAGTATCTATGGATGGCGCCCCATACTTGAGAAAGATAGACCTGCG
TATGTATAAGTCTTACGACGAGTTATCAAATGCGCTATCTAACATGTTCAGCAGTTTCACCATGGGCAAA
CATGGTGGTGAGGAGGGAATGATCGACTTCATGAACGAGAGAAAACTTATGGACCTGGTGAATAGCTGGG
ATTATGTCCCTAGCTACGAGGATAAAGACGGGGATTGGATGCTTGTGGGGGATGTTCCGTGGCCGATGTT
CGTCGATACGTGTAAGCGTCTGCGTCTAATGAAGGGCTCCGATGCTATTGGTTTAGCTCCGCGTGCTATG
GAAAAGTGTAAGTCCAGAGCTGTATCACCCGGGATACATTATACGAAGTTATGCATGCTCACTAGTGACT
ACAAGGACGACGATGACAAGTCTAGTGACTACAAGGACGACGATGACAAGTCTAGTGACTACAAGGACGA
CGATGACAAGTCTAGTGACTACAAGGACGACGATGACAAGTCTAGTGACTACAAGGACGACGATGACAAG
TCTAGTGACTACAAGGACGACGATGACAAGTCTAGATGAGGCGCGCTAGATCTGTTTAGCTTAAGAGTTC
TTCTTTGAGATATCGATTGAACGAGCTCGAATTCATCGATCTATATTACCCTGTTATCCCTAGCGTAACT
CATATGTACAATGAGCCGGTCACAACCCTCTTTCACGACGTTGAAGCTTCACAAACACACCACAGACGTG
GGTCAATCGGGTGTACAATATGGACTTCCTCTTTTCTGGCAACCAAACCCATACATCGGGATTCCTATAA
TACCTTCGTTGGTCTCCCTAACATGTAGGTGGCGGAGGGGAGATATACAATAGAACAGATACCAGACAAG
ACATAATGGGCTAAACAAGACTACACCAATTACACTGCCTCATTGATGGTGGTACATAACGAACTAATAC
TGTAGCCCTAGACTTGATAGCCATCATCATATCGAAGTTTCACTACCCTTTTTCCATTTGCCATCTATTG
AAGTAATAATAGGCGCATGCAACTTCTTTTCTTTTTTTTTCTTTTCTCTCTCCCCCGTTGTTGTCTCACC
ATATCCGCAATGACAAAAAAATGATGGAAGACACTAAAGGAAAAAATTAACGACAAAGACAGCACCAACA
GATGTCGTTGTTCCAGAGCTGATGAGGGGTATCTCGAAGCACACGAAACTTTTTCCTTCCTTCATTCACG
CACACTACTCTCTAATGAGCAACGGTATACGGCCTTCCTTCCAGTTACTTGAATTTGAAATAAAAAAAAG
TTTGCTGTCTTGCTATCAAGTATAAATAGACCTGCAATTATTAATCTTTTGTTTCCTCGTCATTGTTCTC
GTTCCCTTTCTTCCTTGTTTCTTTTTCTGCACAATATTTCAAGCTATACCAAGCATACAATCAACTATCT
CATATACAACTAGAATGCCCAAGAAGAAACGTAAGGTGGGTTCCACCCTTACGAGCGGTCAACGTGACCA
CAGAGACGTTGAAAATGAGTTATCCAGTGCAGCTTTTAGCAGTCAAAGTTTCGGGGTTCCAGATATGTCA
TTCAAACCGGGGTGCTCCAGTGACGTCGCAGTCACTGATGCGGGTATGCCTAGCCAAGGGTTATGGAACA
ACCAGACGCAAAGGATGCGTACCTTCACTAAGGTCCAGAAAAGGGGCTCTGTTGGGAGGAGTATCGACAT
CACCAGGTATCGTGATTACGATGAGCTACGTCATGATCTGGCATGTATGTTCGGCATACAGGGGCAGTTA
GAAGACCCTTATCGTATGGATTGGAAGTTAGTTTATGTGGATCACGAGAACGATATACTGTTGGTGGGCG
ACGACCCGTGGGAGGAATTTGTAGGTTGTGTTAAGTCTATCAAGATTCTATCTGCTGCAGAGGTGCAGCA
AATGAGCTTGGACGGGGATCTTGGTGGAGTTCCGCCCCAAACCCAGGCGTGCAGTGCTTCAGACGATGCG
AACGCTTGGAGAGGCTATCCCTACGACGTGCCTGATTATGCGGGTAGCGGGGCCACTAACTTCAGCTTGT
TGAAGCAGGCTGGCGATGTGGAGGAGAATCCAGGTCCGGCGGCTACCGATAAAGCGGAATTAATTCCCGA
GCCTCCAAAAAAGAAGAGAAAGGTCGAATTGGGTACCGCCACGTACTTCCCGGAGGAGGTGGTGGAGCAC
ATCTTCAGCTTCCTGCCGGCGCAGCGCGACCGCAACACGGTCTCGCTCGTCTGCAAGGTGTGGTACGAGA
TCGAGAGGCTGAGCCGCCGCGGCGTCTTCGTGGGCAACTGCTACGCCGTGCGCGCCGGCCGCGTCGCCGC
GCGGTTCCCCAACGTGCGGGCGCTCACGGTGAAGGGGAAGCCCCACTTCGCCGACTTCAACCTCGTGCCC
CCCGACTGGGGCGGCTACGCGGGGCCGTGGATCGAGGCGGCCGCGAGGGGATGCCACGGCCTGGAGGAGC
TCAGGATGAAGCGGATGGTGGTGTCCGACGAGAGCCTCGAGCTGCTGGCTCGCTCGTTCCCGCGGTTCAG
GGCTCTTGTTCTTATCAGCTGCGAGGGGTTCAGCACTGACGGGCTAGCCGCCGTCGCGAGCCATTGCAAG
CTTCTGAGGGAGTTGGATTTGCAGGAAAATGAAGTGGAGGATCGAGGGCCTAGGTGGCTTTCCTGCTTCC
CTGATTCCTGCACATCACTTGTCTCATTGAATTTTGCCTGCATCAAAGGGGAGGTTAATGCTGGTTCACT
GGAGAGACTTGTTAGCAGGTCCCCAAACCTGCGGAGTTTGAGGCTGAATCGATCTGTATCGGTAGATACA
CTTGCAAAGATACTACTGCGTACCCCTAACTTGGAGGATTTGGGGACAGGGAATTTGACAGATGACTTCC
AAACTGAGTCCTACTTTAAGCTTACCAGTGCTCTGGAGAAATGCAAGATGTTGAGGAGTTTGTCTGGATT
CTGGGATGCTTCTCCTGTTTGCCTGTCATTTATCTACCCCCTGTGTGCTCAACTGACAGGATTGAACTTG
AGCTATGCACCCACACTTGATGCTTCTGACCTTACAAAAATGATTAGCCGCTGTGTGAAGCTCCAACGCC
TTTGGGTACTGGATTGTATCTCGGACAAAGGCTTGCAAGTGGTGGCCTCCAGTTGCAAAGACTTGCAAGA
ACTCAGGGTATTTCCATCAGATTTCTACGTAGCTGGTTATTCTGCAGTGACAGAGGAGGGACTTGTTGCA
GTATCCTTGGGCTGTCCAAAACTGAACTCACTACTGTACTTCTGTCACCAAATGACTAATGCTGCACTAG
TTACTGTCGCCAAGAACTGTCCAAATTTCACACGATTCAGACTTTGTATTCTTGAGCCAGGGAAGCCTGA
TGTTGTGACAAGCCAACCATTAGATGAAGGCTTTGGAGCTATTGTTCGTGAGTGCAAGGGATTACAACGT
TTGTCAATATCTGGTCTTCTCACAGACAAAGTTTTCATGTATATTGGGAAATATGCAAAACAACTTGAGA
TGCTTTCTATAGCATTTGCTGGTGACAGTGATAAGGGTATGATGCATGTTATGAATGGATGCAAGAATTT
AAGGAAACTGGAGATAAGAGATAGCCCGTTTGGTGATGCTGCACTCTTGGGGAATTTTGCTAGGTACGAG
ACAATGCGATCCCTTTGGATGTCATCTTGCAATGTCACGTTAAAGGGGTGCCAAGTCCTTGCGTCAAAGA
TGCCGATGCTCAATGTTGAGGTCATAAATGAGCGGGATGGTAGCAATGAAATGGAGGAAAACCATGGAGA
TCTGCCTAAAGTGGAGAAATTATATGTGTACCGCACAACTGCTGGGGCGAGGGATGATGCACCAAATTTT
GTTAAAATCCTAGTCGACTCCGGTTCTGCTGCTAGTGGTTGAACGCGTGGAATGTTGTAGCATAGATATG
ACGTTTTATTACCTTTGATCACATTTCCACGCCATTTCGCATTCTCACCCTCCTATATTACCCTGTTATC
CCTAGCGTAACTCGGCCGCCACCGCGGTGGAGCTCCAGCTTTTGTTCCCTTTAGTGAGGGTTAATTGCGC
GCTTGGCGTAATCATGGTCATAGCTGTTTCCTGTGTGAAATTGTTATCCGCTCACAATTCCACACAACAT
ACGAGCCGGAAGCATAAAGTGTAAAGCCTGGGGTGCCTAATGAGTGAGCTAACTCACATTAATTGCGTTG
CGCTCACTGCCCGCTTTCCAGTCGGGAAACCTGTCGTGCCAGCTGCATTAATGAATCGGCCAACGCGCGG
GGAGAGGCGGTTTGCGTATTGGGCGCTCTTCCGCTTCCTCGCTCACTGACTCGCTGCGCTCGGTCGTTCG
GCTGCGGCGAGCGGTATCAGCTCACTCAAAGGCGGTAATACGGTTATCCACAGAATCAGGGGATAACGCA
GGAAAGAACATGTGAGCAAAAGGCCAGCAAAAGGCCAGGAACCGTAAAAAGGCCGCGTTGCTGGCGTTTT
TCCATAGGCTCCGCCCCCCTGACGAGCATCACAAAAATCGACGCTCAAGTCAGAGGTGGCGAAACCCGAC
AGGACTATAAAGATACCAGGCGTTTCCCCCTGGAAGCTCCCTCGTGCGCTCTCCTGTTCCGACCCTGCCG
CTTACCGGATACCTGTCCGCCTTTCTCCCTTCGGGAAGCGTGGCGCTTTCTCATAGCTCACGCTGTAGGT
ATCTCAGTTCGGTGTAGGTCGTTCGCTCCAAGCTGGGCTGTGTGCACGAACCCCCCGTTCAGCCCGACCG
CTGCGCCTTATCCGGTAACTATCGTCTTGAGTCCAACCCGGTAAGACACGACTTATCGCCACTGGCAGCA
GCCACTGGTAACAGGATTAGCAGAGCGAGGTATGTAGGCGGTGCTACAGAGTTCTTGAAGTGGTGGCCTA
ACTACGGCTACACTAGAAGAACAGTATTTGGTATCTGCGCTCTGCTGAAGCCAGTTACCTTCGGAAAAAG
AGTTGGTAGCTCTTGATCCGGCAAACAAACCACCGCTGGTAGCGGTGGTTTTTTTGTTTGCAAGCAGCAG
ATTACGCGCAGAAAAAAAGGATCTCAAGAAGATCCTTTGATCTTTTCTACGGGGTCTGACGCTCAGTGGA
ACGAAAACTCACGTTAAGGGATTTTGGTCATGAGATTATCAAAAAGGATCTTCACCTAGATCCTTTTAAA
TTAAAAATGAAGTTTTAAATCAATCTAAAGTATATATGAGTAAACTTGGTCTGACAGTTACCAATGCTTA
ATCAGTGAGGCACCTATCTCAGCGATCTGTCTATTTCGTTCATCCATAGTTGCCTGACTCCCCGTCGTGT
AGATAACTACGATACGGGAGGGCTTACCATCTGGCCCCAGTGCTGCAATGATACCGCGAGACCCACGCTC
ACCGGCTCCAGATTTATCAGCAATAAACCAGCCAGCCGGAAGGGCCGAGCGCAGAAGTGGTCCTGCAACT
TTATCCGCCTCCATCCAGTCTATTAATTGTTGCCGGGAAGCTAGAGTAAGTAGTTCGCCAGTTAATAGTT
TGCGCAACGTTGTTGCCATTGCTACAGGCATCGTGGTGTCACGCTCGTCGTTTGGTATGGCTTCATTCAG
CTCCGGTTCCCAACGATCAAGGCGAGTTACATGATCCCCCATGTTGTGCAAAAAAGCGGTTAGCTCCTTC
GGTCCTCCGATCGTTGTCAGAAGTAAGTTGGCCGCAGTGTTATCACTCATGGTTATGGCAGCACTGCATA
ATTCTCTTACTGTCATGCCATCCGTAAGATGCTTTTCTGTGACTGGTGAGTACTCAACCAAGTCATTCTG
AGAATAGTGTATGCGGCGACCGAGTTGCTCTTGCCCGGCGTCAATACGGGATAATACCGCGCCACATAGC
AGAACTTTAAAAGTGCTCATCATTGGAAAACGTTCTTCGGGGCGAAAACTCTCAAGGATCTTACCGCTGT
TGAGATCCAGTTCGATGTAACCCACTCGTGCACCCAACTGATCTTCAGCATCTTTTACTTTCACCAGCGT
TTCTGGGTGAGCAAAAACAGGAAGGCAAAATGCCGCAAAAAAGGGAATAAGGGCGACACGGAAATGTTGA
ATACTCATACTCTTCCTTTTTCAATATTATTGAAGCATTTATCAGGGTTATTGTCTCATGAGCGGATACA
TATTTGAATGTATTTAGAAAAATAAACAAATAGGGGTTCCGCGCACATTTCCCCGAAAAGTGCCACCTGG
GTCCTTTTCATCACGTGCTATAAAAATAATTATAATTTAAATTTTTTAATATAAATATATAAATTAAAAA
TAGAAAGTAAAAAAAGAAATTAAAGAAAAAATAGTTTTTGTTTTCCGAAGATGTAAAAGACTCTAGGGGG
ATCGCCAACAAATACTACCTTTTATCTTGCTCTTCCTGCTCTCAGGTATTAATGCCGAATTGTTTCATCT
TGTCTGTGTAGAAGACCACACACGAAAATCCTGTGATTTTACATTTTACTTATCGTTAATCGAATGTATA
TCTATTTAATCTGCTTTTCTTGTCTAATAAATATATATGTAAAGTACGCTTTTTGTTGAAATTTTTTAAA
CCTTTGTTTATTTTTTTTTCTTCATTCCGTAACTCTTCTACCTTCTTTATTTACTTTCTAAAATCCAAAT
ACAAAACATAAAAATAAATAAACACAGAGTAAATTCCCAAATTATTCCATCATTAAAAGATACGAGGCGC
GTGTAAGTTACAGGCAAGCGATCCGTCTAAGAAACCATTATTATCATGACATTAACCTATAAAAATAGGC
GTATCACGAGGCCCTTTCGTC
Features (pLannotate 1.2.2; 34 found; start..end, strand, type, name):
    137..184     +  misc_feature   bom (fragment): basis of mobility region from pBR322
    190..206     +  promoter       URA3 promoter (fragment): S. cerevisiae URA3
    207..439     +  promoter       MET17 promoter (fragment): S. cerevisiae MET17; expression is repressed by methionine; MET15; MET25
    440..1774    +  CDS            MET17: O-acetylserine and O-acetylhomoserine sulfhydrylase, required for sulfur amino acid synthesis; S. cerevisiae MET17 MET15; MET25
   1829..1878    +  misc_feature   bom (fragment): basis of mobility region from pBR322
   1906..2334    -  rep_origin     f1 ori (sequence partly withheld): f1 bacteriophage origin of replication; arrow indicates direction of (+) strand synthesis
   2338..2493    -  CDS            lacZα (fragment): LacZα fragment of β-galactosidase; lacZ fragment
   2501..2519    +  promoter       T7 promoter: promoter for bacteriophage T7 RNA polymerase
   2528..2588    -  misc_feature   MCS (fragment): pBluescript multiple cloning site
   2655..3335    +  CDS            IAA17: IAA17_ARATH - Also known as AXR3. Experimental evidence at protein level: Swiss-Prot protein existence level 1. Aux/IAA proteins are short-lived transcriptional factors that function as repressors of early auxin response genes at low auxin concentrations. Repression is thought to result from the interaction with auxin response factors (ARFs), proteins that bind to the auxin- responsive promoter element (AuxRE). Formation of heterodimers with ARF proteins may alter their ability to modulate early auxin response genes expression. From Arabidopsis thaliana (Mouse-ear cress).
   3346..3366    +  protein_bind   lox2272 (fragment): Cre-mediated recombination occurs in the 8-bp core sequence (GGATACTT). lox2272 sites are compatible with each other, but incompatible with loxP or loxN sites (Lee and Saito, 1988). Cre recombinase
   3384..3404    +  CDS            FLAG (fragment): FLAG® epitope tag, followed by an enterokinase cleavage site
   3414..3434    +  CDS            FLAG (fragment): FLAG® epitope tag, followed by an enterokinase cleavage site
   3444..3464    +  CDS            FLAG (fragment): FLAG® epitope tag, followed by an enterokinase cleavage site
   3474..3494    +  CDS            FLAG (fragment): FLAG® epitope tag, followed by an enterokinase cleavage site
   3504..3524    +  CDS            FLAG (fragment): FLAG® epitope tag, followed by an enterokinase cleavage site
   3534..3554    +  CDS            FLAG (fragment): FLAG® epitope tag, followed by an enterokinase cleavage site
   3665..3742    +  CDS            CAN1 (fragment): CAN1_YEAST - Experimental evidence at protein level: Swiss-Prot protein existence level 1. High-affinity permease for arginine (PubMed:8436127, PubMed:9231419, PubMed:10654085, PubMed:11746604). From Saccharomyces cerevisiae (strain ATCC 204508 / S288c) (Baker's yeast).
   4034..4430    +  promoter       ADH1 promoter: S. cerevisiae ADH1; promoter for alcohol dehydrogenase 1
   4506..5006    +  CDS            ARF19 (fragment): ARFS_ARATH - Also known as IAA22. Experimental evidence at protein level: Swiss-Prot protein existence level 1. Auxin response factors (ARFs) are transcriptional factors that bind specifically to the DNA sequence 5'-TGTCTC-3' found in the auxin-responsive promoter elements (AuxREs). Could act as transcriptional activator or repressor. Formation of heterodimers with Aux/IAA proteins may alter their ability to modulate early auxin response genes expression. Involved in ethylene responses. Regulates lateral root formation through direct regulation of LBD16 and/or LBD29. Functionally redundant wit
   5010..5035    +  CDS            3xHA (fragment): three tandem HA epitope tags
   5139..5158    +  CDS            SV40 NLS (fragment): nuclear localization signal of SV40 (simian virus 40) large T antigen
   5175..6896    +  CDS            OsTIR1: rice transport inhibitor response 1 protein F-box protein that mediates auxin-dependent interaction of a ubiquitin ligase with an auxin-inducible degron (Tan et al., 2007)
   7037..7059    -  misc_feature   MCS (fragment): pBluescript multiple cloning site
   7072..7090    -  promoter       T3 promoter: promoter for bacteriophage T3 RNA polymerase
   7135..7151    -  protein_bind   lac operator: The lac repressor binds to the lac operator to inhibit transcription in E. coli. This inhibition can be relieved by adding lactose or isopropyl-β-D-thiogalactopyranoside (IPTG). lac repressor encoded by lacI
   7159..7189    -  promoter       lac promoter: promoter for the E. coli lac operon
   7204..7225    -  protein_bind   CAP binding site: CAP binding activates transcription in the presence of cAMP. E. coli catabolite activator protein
   7238..7330    -  CDS            lacI (fragment): lac repressor; lacI; The lac repressor binds to the lac operator to inhibit transcription in E. coli. This inhibition can be relieved by adding lactose or isopropyl-β-D-thiogalactopyranoside (IPTG).
   7513..8101    -  rep_origin     ori: high-copy-number ColE1/pMB1/pBR322/pUC origin of replication
   8272..9132    -  CDS            AmpR: β-lactamase; bla; confers resistance to ampicillin, carbenicillin, and related antibiotics
   9133..9237    -  promoter       AmpR promoter: bla
   9274..9777    +  misc_feature   CEN/ARS: S. cerevisiae CEN6 centromere fused to an autonomously replicating sequence
   9845..35      +  CDS            rop (fragment) (across the origin): Rop protein, which maintains plasmids at low copy number; rop
