[The description below was written by a language model from this plasmid's Addgene catalogue record and pLannotate feature annotations shown in this document.]
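Description:
C-SWAT IAA17-6FLAG is a yeast shuttle plasmid of about 9.85 kb built on the pMaM482 backbone. It serves as a donor vector for the C-SWAT tag-swapping system in Saccharomyces cerevisiae. In E. coli it is propagated through a high-copy ColE1/pUC-type origin with ampicillin resistance (AmpR), and it retains pBluescript-derived remnants, including an f1 origin, lacZα and MCS fragments, and T7 and T3 promoters. For yeast, the annotated sequence carries a CEN/ARS element for low-copy episomal maintenance. It also carries a MET17 (MET15/MET25) marker under its own promoter, which matches the MET/CYS selection listed in the catalogue.

The tagging payload is the Arabidopsis IAA17 coding sequence, an Aux/IAA protein used as an auxin-inducible degron, followed by six tandem FLAG epitopes. A short fragment annotated as lox2272 lies between the two and may simply be linker sequence. This module is meant to be swapped onto the C-terminus of a target gene in C-SWAT-compatible strains, giving a fusion protein that can be detected by FLAG and depleted on auxin addition.

A second cassette downstream supplies the degradation machinery. An ADH1 promoter drives an auxin response factor PB1 domain, which the depositor describes as ARF16(PB1) although the annotation tool matched it to ARF19 by homology. This domain is joined through a P2A peptide to rice OsTIR1, the F-box protein that recruits the degron to a ubiquitin ligase in the presence of auxin. HA-tag and SV40 NLS fragments are annotated between the two coding regions. According to the record, CAN1 homology arms flank this cassette for integration at the CAN1 locus, but only one short CAN1 fragment is annotated. The vector belongs to a set of tools for conditional protein knockdown in budding yeast.
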