Addgene plasmid #182522: C-SWAT IAA17-6FLAG
Purpose: C-SWAT compatible vector for C-terminal tagging with IAA17 (Auxin Inducible Degron) and 6FLAG. ARF16(PB1)-P2A-osTIR1 with CAN1 homology arms for genome integration.
Depositing lab: Rob Mitra. Depositing organization: Washington University in Saint Louis. Publication: A Suite of New Strain Construction Vectors for Gene Expression Knockdown in Budding Yeast. Shively CA, Dong F, Mitra RD. ACS Synth Biol. 2023 Jan 17. doi: 10.1021/acssynbio.2c00547. PubMed 36650116.
Backbone
  Vector backbone: pMaM482
  Total vector size (bp): 9850
  Vector type: Yeast Expression
  Selectable markers: MET/CYS
Growth in bacteria
  Bacterial resistance: Ampicillin, 100 μg/mL
  Growth temperature: 37°C
  Growth strain: DH5alpha
  Copy number: Unknown
Gene/Insert
  Gene/Insert name: IAA17
  Tag / fusion protein: 6FLAG
Terms and licenses: Academic/Nonprofit Terms; Industry Terms: Not Available to Industry
How to cite: C-SWAT IAA17-6FLAG was a gift from Rob Mitra (Addgene plasmid # 182522 ; http://n2t.net/addgene:182522 ; RRID:Addgene_182522)
